Addgene plasmid #160628: pDGB3 alpha1 Tnos:nptII:Pnos - P35S:Cas9:Tnos - P35S:DsRed:Tnos (GB2234)
Purpose: Module for the constitutive expression of the nptII, Cas9 and DsRed genes.
Depositing lab: Diego Orzaez. Depositing organization: Agencia Estatal Consejo Superior de Investigaciones Científicas, M.P. Publication: The GB4.0 Platform, an All-In-One Tool for CRISPR/Cas-Based Multiplex Genome Engineering in Plants. Vazquez-Vilar M, Garcia-Carpintero V, Selma S, Bernabe-Orts JM, Sanchez-Vicente J, Salazar-Sarasua B, Ressa A, de Paola C, Ajenjo M, Quintela JC, Fernandez-Del-Carmen A, Granell A, Orzaez D. Front Plant Sci. 2021 Jul 1;12:689937. doi: 10.3389/fpls.2021.689937. eCollection 2021. PubMed 34276739.
Backbone
  Vector backbone: pDGB3_alpha1
  Backbone manufacturer: self-made; derived from pCambia1302 generated at the Cambia Institute
  Vector type: CRISPR
Growth in bacteria
  Bacterial resistance: Kanamycin, 50 μg/mL
  Growth temperature: 37°C
  Growth strain: DH5alpha
  Copy number: High Copy
Gene/Insert
  Gene/Insert name: tNos:nptII:PNos-P35s:Cas9:tNos-P35s:DsRed:tNos
  Species: Unspecified
  Insert size (bp): 9195
  Mutation: BsaI and BsmBI sites removed
  Promoter: Pnos, 35S, 35S
  Cloning method: Restriction Enzyme; 5′ cloning site BsaI (destroyed during cloning); 3′ cloning site BsaI (destroyed during cloning)
  Sequencing primers: 5′ GGTGGCAGGATATATTGTGG
Terms and licenses: Academic/Nonprofit Terms; Industry Terms: Not Available to Industry
Depositor comments: Compatible with GoldenBraid; insert can be released with BsmBI
How to cite: pDGB3 alpha1 Tnos:nptII:Pnos - P35S:Cas9:Tnos - P35S:DsRed:Tnos (GB2234) was a gift from Diego Orzaez (Addgene plasmid # 160628 ; http://n2t.net/addgene:160628 ; RRID:Addgene_160628)
