[The description below was written by a language model from this plasmid's Addgene catalogue record and pLannotate feature annotations shown in this document.]
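Description:
pDGB3 alpha1 Tnos:nptII:Pnos - P35S:Cas9:Tnos - P35S:DsRed:Tnos (GB2234) is a GoldenBraid-format plant binary vector of about 15.6 kb, built on the pDGB3_alpha1 backbone, which derives from pCambia1302. The backbone carries a ColE1/pBR322-type origin with a bom site for high-copy propagation in E. coli, and the pVS1 oriV together with RepA and StaA for replication and stable maintenance in Agrobacterium. Bacterial selection is by kanamycin through an aph(3')-Ia gene located outside the T-DNA. Nopaline-type left and right border repeats flank the payload, so the cassette can be delivered into plant cells by Agrobacterium-mediated transfer.

The roughly 9.2 kb insert consists of three constitutive transcriptional units. Next to the left border, and in reverse orientation, the nopaline synthase promoter drives nptII with a NOS terminator, giving kanamycin selection of transformed plant tissue. This is followed by Streptococcus pyogenes Cas9 under the CaMV 35S promoter with a fragment of the TMV omega translational enhancer and a NOS terminator. The third unit uses the same 35S/omega arrangement to express a DsRed red fluorescent protein as a visual marker of T-DNA presence. The construct name gives a NOS terminator for this last unit, whereas the automated annotation detects a CaMV poly(A) signal fragment there. Internal BsaI and BsmBI sites were removed from the parts. The BsaI sites used for assembly were destroyed, but the whole module can be released with BsmBI for further GoldenBraid assembly. No guide RNA unit appears in the record, so the plasmid serves as a Cas9-plus-markers module, presumably to be combined with guide RNA expression cassettes for plant genome editing.
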