Features (pLannotate 1.2.2; 24 found; start..end, strand, type, name):
     28..280     -  terminator     NOS terminator: nopaline synthase terminator and poly(A) signal
    323..1114    -  CDS            neo: KKA2_KLEPN - Also known as kan, nptII. Experimental evidence at protein level: Swiss-Prot protein existence level 1. Resistance to kanamycin, neomycin, paromomycin, ribostamycin, butirosin and gentamicin B. From Klebsiella pneumoniae.
   1148..1327    -  promoter       NOS promoter: nopaline synthase promoter
   2029..2373    +  promoter       CaMV 35S promoter: strong constitutive promoter from cauliflower mosaic virus
   2326..2372    +  promoter       minimal CaMV 35S promoter: minimal 35S promoter from cauliflower mosaic virus
   2405..2430    +  misc_feature   TMV Ω (fragment): translational enhancer from the tobacco mosaic virus 5'-leader sequence (Gallie et al., 1988)
   2447..6550    +  CDS            cas9: CAS9_STRP1 - Also known as csn1 From Streptococcus pyogenes serotype M1.
   6610..6862    +  terminator     NOS terminator: nopaline synthase terminator and poly(A) signal
   6983..7070    +  promoter       AmpR promoter (fragment): bla
   7706..8050    +  promoter       CaMV 35S promoter: strong constitutive promoter from cauliflower mosaic virus
   8003..8049    +  promoter       minimal CaMV 35S promoter: minimal 35S promoter from cauliflower mosaic virus
   8082..8107    +  misc_feature   TMV Ω (fragment): translational enhancer from the tobacco mosaic virus 5'-leader sequence (Gallie et al., 1988)
   8124..8798    +  CDS            DsRed2: DsRed2 is a basic (constitutively fluorescent) red fluorescent protein published in 2006, derived from Discosoma sp..
   8867..9026    +  polyA_signal   CaMV poly(A) signal (fragment): cauliflower mosaic virus polyadenylation signal
   9214..9238    +  misc_feature   RB T-DNA repeat: right border repeat from nopaline C58 T-DNA
   9578..9979    +  CDS            Y4CG_SINFN (fragment): Protein inferred from homology: Swiss-Prot protein existence level 3. From Sinorhizobium fredii (strain NBRC 101917 / NGR234).
  10539..11168   +  CDS            pVS1 StaA: stability protein from the Pseudomonas plasmid pVS1 (Heeb et al., 2000)
  11597..12670   +  CDS            pVS1 RepA: replication protein from the Pseudomonas plasmid pVS1 (Heeb et al., 2000)
  12736..12930   +  rep_origin     pVS1 oriV: origin of replication for the Pseudomonas plasmid pVS1 (Heeb et al., 2000)
  13133..13172   +  CDS            rop (fragment): Rop protein, which maintains plasmids at low copy number; rop
  13274..13414   +  misc_feature   bom: basis of mobility region from pBR322
  13600..14188   -  rep_origin     ori: high-copy-number ColE1/pMB1/pBR322/pUC origin of replication
  14276..15091   -  CDS            KanR: aminoglycoside phosphotransferase; aph(3')-Ia; confers resistance to kanamycin in bacteria or G418 (Geneticin®) in eukaryotes
  15524..15548   +  misc_feature   LB T-DNA repeat: left border repeat from nopaline C58 T-DNA
>Addgene plasmid #160628 | pDGB3 alpha1 Tnos:nptII:Pnos - P35S:Cas9:Tnos - P35S:DsRed:Tnos (GB2234) | addgene full sequence | sequence record 321993 | Addgene NGS Result
GGAGAGCGATCAGCTTGCATGCCGGTCGATCTAGTAACATAGATGACACCGCGCGCGATAATTTATCCTA
GTTTGCGCGCTATATTTTGTTTTCTATCGCGTATTAAATGTATAATTGCGGGACTCTAATCATAAAAACC
CATCTCATAAATAACGTCATGCATTACATGTTAATTATTACATGCTTAACGTAATTCAACAGAAATTATA
TGATAATCATGGCAAGACCGGCAACAGGATTCAATCTTAAGAAACTTTATTGCCAAATGTTTGAACGATC
TGCTTGACTCTAGCTAGAGTCCGAACCCCAGAGTCCCGCTCAGAAGAACTCGTCAAGAAGGCGATAGAAG
GCTATGCGCTGCGAATCGGGAGCGGCGATACCGTAAAGCACGAGGAAGCGGTCAGCCCATTCGCCGCCAA
GCTCTTCAGCAATATCACGGGTAGCCAACGCTATGTCCTGATAGCGGTCCGCCACACCCAGCCGGCCACA
GTCGATGAATCCAGAAAAGCGGCCATTTTCCACCATGATATTCGGCAAGCAGGCGTCGCCGTGGGTCACG
ACGAGATCCTCGCCGTCGGGCATCCGCGCCTTGAGCCTGGCGAACAGTTCGGCTGGCGCGAGCCCCTGAT
GCTCTTCGTCCAGATCATCCTGATCGACAAGACCGGCTTCCATCCGAGTACGTGCTCGCTCGATGCGGTG
TTTCGCTTGGTGGTCGAATGGGCAGGTAGCCGGATCAAGCGTATGCAGCCGCCGCATTGCATCAGCCATG
ATGGATACTTTCTCGGCAGGAGCAAGGTGAGATGACAGGAGATCCTGCCCCGGCACTTCGCCCAATAGCA
GCCAGTCCCTTCCCGCTTCAGTGACAACGTCGAGCACAGCTGCGCAAGGAACGCCCGTCGTGGCCAGCCA
CGATAGCCGCGCTGCCTCGTCTTGGAGTTCATTCAGGGCACCGGACAGGTCGGTCTTGACAAAAAGAACC
GGGCGCCCCTGCGCTGACAGCCGGAACACGGCGGCATCAGAGCAGCCGATTGTCTGTTGTGCCCAGTCAT
AGCCGAATAGCCTCTCCACCCAAGCGGCCGGAGAACCTGCGTGCAATCCATCTTGTTCAATCATGCCTCG
ATCGAGTTGAGAGTGAATATGAGACTCTAATTGGATACCGAGGGGAATTTATGGAACGTCAGTGGAGCAT
TTTTGACAAGAAATATTTGCTAGCTGATAGTGACCTTAGGCGACTTTTGAACGCGCAATAATGGTTTCTG
ACGTATGTGCTTAGCTCATTAAACTCCAGAAACCCGCGGCTCAGTGGCTCCTTCAACGTTGCGGTTCTGT
CAGTTCCAAACGTAAAACGGCTTGTCCCGCGTCATCGGCGGGGGTCATACCGTGACTCCCTTAATTCTCA
TGTATCTCCGTCAGGAGACTAGAGCCAAGCTGATCTCCTTTGCCCCGGAGATCACCATGGACGACTTTCT
CTATCTCTACGATCTAGGAAGAAAGTTCGACGGAGAAGGTGACGATACCATGTTCACCACCGATAATGAG
AAGATTAGCCTCTTCAATTTCAGAAAGAATGCTGACCCACAGATGGTTAGAGAGGCCTACGCGGCAGGTC
TGATCAAGACGATCTACCCGAGTAATAATCTCCAGGAGATCAAATACCTTCCCAAGAAGGTTAAAGATGC
AGTCAAAAGATTCAGGACTAACTGCATCAAGAACACAGAGAAAGATATATTTCTCAAGATCAGAAGTACT
ATTCCAGTATGGACGATTCAAGGCTTGCTTCATAAACCAAGGCAAGTAATAGAGATTGGAGTCTCTAAGA
AAGTAGTTCCTACTGAATCAAAGGCCATGGAGTCAAAAATTCAGATCGAGGATCTAACAGAACTCGCCGT
GAAGACTGGCGAACAGTTCATACAGAGTCTTTTACGACTCAATGACAAGAAGAAAATCTTCGTCAACATG
GTGGAGCACGACACTCTCGTCTACTCCAAGAATATCAAAGATACAGTCTCAGAAGACCAAAGGGCTATTG
AGACTTTTCAACAAAGGGTAATATCGGGAAACCTCCTCGGATTCCATTGCCCAGCTATCTGTCACTTCAT
CAAAAGGACAGTAGAAAAGGAAGGTGGCACCTACAAATGCCATCATTGCGATAAAGGAAAGGCTATCGTT
CAAGATGCCCCTGCCGACAGTGGTCCCAAAGATGGACCCCCACCCACGAGGAGCATCGTGGAAAAAGAAG
ACGTTCCAACCACGTCTTCAAAGCAAGTGGATTGATGTGATATCTCCACTGACGTAAGGGATGACGCACA
ATCCCACTATCCTTCGCAAGACCCTTCCTCTATATAAGGAAGTTCATTTCATTTGGAGAGGACTCCGGTA
TTTTTACAACAATTACCACAACAAAACAAACAACAAACAACATTACAATTTACTATTCTAGTCGAAATGG
ACAAGAAGTACTCCATTGGGCTCGATATCGGCACAAACAGCGTCGGCTGGGCCGTCATTACGGACGAGTA
CAAGGTGCCGAGCAAAAAATTCAAAGTTCTGGGCAATACCGATCGCCACAGCATAAAGAAGAACCTCATT
GGCGCCCTCCTGTTCGACTCCGGGGAAACGGCCGAAGCCACGCGGCTCAAAAGAACAGCACGGCGCAGAT
ATACCCGCAGAAAGAATCGGATCTGCTACCTGCAGGAGATCTTTAGTAATGAGATGGCTAAGGTGGATGA
CTCTTTCTTCCATAGGCTGGAGGAGTCCTTTTTGGTGGAGGAGGATAAAAAGCACGAGCGCCACCCAATC
TTTGGCAATATCGTGGACGAGGTGGCGTACCATGAAAAGTACCCAACCATATATCATCTGAGGAAGAAGC
TTGTAGACAGTACTGATAAGGCTGACTTGCGGTTGATCTATCTCGCGCTGGCGCATATGATCAAATTTCG
GGGACACTTCCTCATCGAGGGGGACCTGAACCCAGACAACAGCGATGTCGACAAACTCTTTATCCAACTG
GTTCAGACTTACAATCAGCTTTTCGAAGAGAACCCGATCAACGCATCCGGAGTTGACGCCAAAGCAATCC
TGAGCGCTAGGCTGTCCAAATCCCGGCGGCTCGAAAACCTCATCGCACAGCTCCCTGGGGAGAAGAAGAA
CGGCCTGTTTGGTAATCTTATCGCCCTGTCACTCGGGCTGACCCCCAACTTTAAATCTAACTTCGACCTG
GCCGAAGATGCCAAGCTTCAACTGAGCAAAGACACCTACGATGATGATCTCGACAATCTGCTGGCCCAGA
TCGGCGACCAGTACGCAGACCTTTTTTTGGCGGCAAAGAACCTGTCAGACGCCATTCTGCTGAGTGATAT
TCTGCGAGTGAACACGGAGATCACCAAAGCTCCGCTGAGCGCTAGTATGATCAAGCGCTATGATGAGCAC
CACCAAGACTTGACTTTGCTGAAGGCCCTTGTCAGACAGCAACTGCCTGAGAAGTACAAGGAAATTTTCT
TCGATCAGTCTAAAAATGGCTACGCCGGATACATTGACGGCGGAGCAAGCCAGGAGGAATTTTACAAATT
TATTAAGCCCATCTTGGAAAAAATGGACGGCACCGAGGAGCTGCTGGTAAAGCTTAACAGAGAAGATCTG
TTGCGCAAACAGCGCACTTTCGACAATGGAAGCATCCCCCACCAGATTCACCTGGGCGAACTGCACGCTA
TCCTCAGGCGGCAAGAGGATTTCTACCCCTTTTTGAAAGATAACAGGGAAAAGATTGAGAAAATCCTCAC
ATTTCGGATACCCTACTATGTAGGCCCCCTCGCCCGGGGAAATTCCAGATTCGCGTGGATGACTCGCAAA
TCAGAAGAGACTATCACTCCCTGGAACTTCGAGGAAGTCGTGGATAAGGGGGCCTCTGCCCAGTCCTTCA
TCGAAAGGATGACTAACTTTGATAAAAATCTGCCTAACGAAAAGGTGCTTCCTAAACACTCTCTGCTGTA
CGAGTACTTCACAGTTTATAACGAGCTCACCAAGGTCAAATACGTCACAGAAGGGATGAGAAAGCCAGCA
TTCCTGTCTGGAGAGCAGAAGAAAGCTATCGTGGACCTCCTCTTCAAGACGAACCGGAAAGTTACCGTGA
AACAGCTCAAAGAAGATTATTTCAAAAAGATTGAATGTTTCGACTCTGTTGAAATCAGCGGAGTGGAGGA
TCGCTTCAACGCATCCCTGGGAACGTATCACGATCTCCTGAAAATCATTAAAGACAAGGACTTCCTGGAC
AATGAGGAGAACGAGGACATTCTTGAGGACATTGTCCTCACCCTTACGTTGTTTGAAGATAGGGAGATGA
TTGAAGAACGCTTGAAAACTTACGCTCATCTCTTCGACGACAAAGTCATGAAACAGCTCAAGAGGCGCCG
ATATACAGGATGGGGGCGGCTGTCAAGAAAACTGATCAATGGGATCCGAGACAAGCAGAGTGGAAAGACA
ATCCTGGATTTTCTTAAGTCCGATGGATTTGCCAACCGGAACTTCATGCAGTTGATCCATGATGACTCTC
TCACCTTTAAGGAGGACATCCAGAAAGCACAAGTTTCTGGCCAGGGGGACAGTCTCCACGAGCACATCGC
TAATCTTGCAGGTAGCCCAGCTATCAAAAAGGGAATACTGCAGACCGTTAAGGTCGTGGATGAACTCGTC
AAAGTAATGGGAAGGCATAAGCCCGAGAATATCGTTATCGAGATGGCCCGAGAGAACCAAACTACCCAGA
AGGGACAGAAGAACAGTAGGGAAAGGATGAAGAGGATTGAAGAGGGTATAAAAGAACTGGGGTCCCAAAT
CCTTAAGGAACACCCAGTTGAAAACACCCAGCTTCAGAATGAGAAGCTCTACCTGTACTACCTGCAGAAC
GGCAGGGACATGTACGTGGATCAGGAACTGGACATCAATCGGCTCTCCGACTACGACGTGGATCATATCG
TGCCCCAGTCTTTTCTCAAAGATGATTCTATTGATAATAAAGTGTTGACAAGATCCGATAAAAATAGAGG
GAAGAGTGATAACGTCCCCTCAGAAGAAGTTGTCAAGAAAATGAAAAATTATTGGCGGCAGCTGCTGAAC
GCCAAACTGATCACACAACGGAAGTTCGATAATCTGACTAAGGCTGAACGAGGTGGCCTGTCTGAGTTGG
ATAAAGCCGGCTTCATCAAAAGGCAGCTTGTTGAGACACGCCAGATCACCAAGCACGTGGCCCAAATTCT
CGATTCACGCATGAACACCAAGTACGATGAAAATGACAAACTGATTCGAGAGGTGAAAGTTATTACTCTG
AAGTCTAAGCTGGTTTCAGATTTCAGAAAGGACTTTCAGTTTTATAAGGTGAGAGAGATCAACAATTACC
ACCATGCGCATGATGCCTACCTGAATGCAGTGGTAGGCACTGCACTTATCAAAAAATATCCCAAGCTTGA
ATCTGAATTTGTTTACGGAGACTATAAAGTGTACGATGTTAGGAAAATGATCGCAAAGTCTGAGCAGGAA
ATAGGCAAGGCCACCGCTAAGTACTTCTTTTACAGCAATATTATGAATTTTTTCAAGACCGAGATTACAC
TGGCCAATGGAGAGATTCGGAAGCGACCACTTATCGAAACAAACGGAGAAACAGGAGAAATCGTGTGGGA
CAAGGGTAGGGATTTCGCGACAGTCCGGAAGGTCCTGTCCATGCCGCAGGTGAACATCGTTAAAAAGACC
GAAGTACAGACCGGAGGCTTCTCCAAGGAAAGTATCCTCCCGAAAAGGAACAGCGACAAGCTGATCGCAC
GCAAAAAAGATTGGGACCCCAAGAAATACGGCGGATTCGATTCTCCTACAGTCGCTTACAGTGTACTGGT
TGTGGCCAAAGTGGAGAAAGGGAAGTCTAAAAAACTCAAAAGCGTCAAGGAACTGCTGGGCATCACAATC
ATGGAGCGATCAAGCTTCGAAAAAAACCCCATCGACTTTCTCGAGGCGAAAGGATATAAAGAGGTCAAAA
AAGACCTCATCATTAAGCTTCCCAAGTACTCTCTCTTTGAGCTTGAAAACGGCCGGAAACGAATGCTCGC
TAGTGCGGGCGAGCTGCAGAAAGGTAACGAGCTGGCACTGCCCTCTAAATACGTTAATTTCTTGTATCTG
GCCAGCCACTATGAAAAGCTCAAAGGATCTCCCGAAGATAATGAGCAGAAGCAGCTGTTCGTGGAACAAC
ACAAACACTACCTTGATGAGATCATCGAGCAAATAAGCGAATTCTCCAAAAGAGTGATCCTCGCCGACGC
TAACCTCGATAAGGTGCTTTCTGCTTACAATAAGCACAGGGATAAGCCCATCAGGGAGCAGGCAGAAAAC
ATTATCCACTTGTTTACTCTGACCAACTTGGGCGCGCCTGCAGCCTTCAAGTACTTCGACACCACCATAG
ACAGAAAGCGGTACACCTCTACAAAGGAGGTCCTGGACGCCACACTGATTCATCAGTCAATTACGGGGCT
CTATGAAACAAGAATCGACCTCTCTCAGCTCGGTGGAGACAGCAGGGCTGACCCCAAGAAGAAGAGGAAG
GTGTGAGCTTGGAATGGATCTTCGATCCCGATCGTTCAAACATTTGGCAATAAAGTTTCTTAAGATTGAA
TCCTGTTGCCGGTCTTGCGACGATTATCATATAATTTCTGTTGAATTACGTTAAGCATGTAATAATTAAC
ATGTAATGCATGACGTTATTTATGAGATGGGTTTTTATGATTAGAGTCCCGCAATTATACATTTAATACG
CGATAGAAAACAAAATATAGCGCGCAAACTAGGATAAATTATCGCGCGCGGTGTCATCTATGTTACTAGA
TCGGGAATTGCCAAGCTAATTCTTGAAGACGAAAGGGCCTCGTGATACGCCTATTTTTATAGGTTAATGT
CATGATAATAATGGTTTCTTAGACGTCAGGTGGCACTTTTCGGGGAAATGTGCGCGGAACCCCTATTTGT
TTATTTTTCTAAATACATTCAAATATGTATCCGCTCATGAGACAATAACCCTGATAAATGCTTCAATAAT
GGGACCGACTCGCGCTGTCAGGAGACTAGAGCCAAGCTGATCTCCTTTGCCCCGGAGATCACCATGGACG
ACTTTCTCTATCTCTACGATCTAGGAAGAAAGTTCGACGGAGAAGGTGACGATACCATGTTCACCACCGA
TAATGAGAAGATTAGCCTCTTCAATTTCAGAAAGAATGCTGACCCACAGATGGTTAGAGAGGCCTACGCG
GCAGGTCTGATCAAGACGATCTACCCGAGTAATAATCTCCAGGAGATCAAATACCTTCCCAAGAAGGTTA
AAGATGCAGTCAAAAGATTCAGGACTAACTGCATCAAGAACACAGAGAAAGATATATTTCTCAAGATCAG
AAGTACTATTCCAGTATGGACGATTCAAGGCTTGCTTCATAAACCAAGGCAAGTAATAGAGATTGGAGTC
TCTAAGAAAGTAGTTCCTACTGAATCAAAGGCCATGGAGTCAAAAATTCAGATCGAGGATCTAACAGAAC
TCGCCGTGAAGACTGGCGAACAGTTCATACAGAGTCTTTTACGACTCAATGACAAGAAGAAAATCTTCGT
CAACATGGTGGAGCACGACACTCTCGTCTACTCCAAGAATATCAAAGATACAGTCTCAGAAGACCAAAGG
GCTATTGAGACTTTTCAACAAAGGGTAATATCGGGAAACCTCCTCGGATTCCATTGCCCAGCTATCTGTC
ACTTCATCAAAAGGACAGTAGAAAAGGAAGGTGGCACCTACAAATGCCATCATTGCGATAAAGGAAAGGC
TATCGTTCAAGATGCCCCTGCCGACAGTGGTCCCAAAGATGGACCCCCACCCACGAGGAGCATCGTGGAA
AAAGAAGACGTTCCAACCACGTCTTCAAAGCAAGTGGATTGATGTGATATCTCCACTGACGTAAGGGATG
ACGCACAATCCCACTATCCTTCGCAAGACCCTTCCTCTATATAAGGAAGTTCATTTCATTTGGAGAGGAC
TCCGGTATTTTTACAACAATTACCACAACAAAACAAACAACAAACAACATTACAATTTACTATTCTAGTC
GAAATGGCCTCCTCCGAGAACGTCATCACCGAGTTCATGCGCTTCAAGGTGCGCATGGAGGGCACCGTGA
ACGGCCACGAGTTCGAGATCGAGGGCGAGGGCGAGGGCCGCCCCTACGAGGGCCACAACACCGTGAAGCT
GAAGGTGACCAAGGGCGGCCCCCTGCCCTTCGCCTGGGACATCCTGTCCCCCCAGTTCCAGTACGGCTCC
AAGGTGTACGTGAAGCACCCCGCCGACATCCCCGACTACAAGAAGCTGTCCTTCCCCGAGGGCTTCAAGT
GGGAGCGCGTGATGAACTTCGAGGACGGCGGCGTGGCGACCGTGACCCAGGACTCCTCCCTGCAGGACGG
CTGCTTCATCTACAAGGTGAAGTTCATCGGCGTGAACTTCCCCTCCGACGGCCCCGTGATGCAGAAGAAG
ACGATGGGCTGGGAGGCCTCCACCGAGCGCCTGTACCCCCGCGACGGCGTGCTGAAGGGCGAGACACACA
AGGCCCTGAAGCTGAAGGACGGCGGCCACTACCTGGTGGAGTTCAAGTCCATCTACATGGCCAAGAAGCC
CGTGCAGCTGCCCGGCTACTACTACGTGGACGCCAAGCTGGACATCACCTCCCACAACGAGGACTACACC
ATCGTGGAGCAGTACGAGCGCACCGAGGGCCGCCACCACCTGTTCCTGTAGGCTTCGGCCATGCTAGAGT
CCGCAAAAATCACCAGTCTCTCTCTACAAATCTATCTCTCTCTATTTTTCTCCAGAATAATGTGTGAGTA
GTTCCCAGATAAGGGAATTAGGGTTCTTATAGGGTTTCGCTCATGTGTTGAGCATATAAGAAACCCTTAG
TATGTATTTGTATTTGTAAAATACTTCTATCAATAAAATTTCTAATTCCTAAAACCAAAATCCAGTGACC
TCGCTGTCAGGAGTCTCAATGGTAACTTTACTCTTTATTTAACCATACATTTTTTTTTATTTTTTTCACT
TTGTTCTTCATCCACTATTGTTCTTTGTTCATCTTGAACAAAAGCTCCCTCCTTCTTTGTTCTTCATCCA
CCATTGTTCTTCATCAATCATTTCGCTGTCATGAGACGAATTCTGACAGGATATATTGGCGGGTAAACCT
AAGAGAAAAGAGCGTTTATTAGAATAATCGGATATTTAAAAGGGCGTGAAAAGGTTTATCCGTTCGTCCA
TTTGTATGTGCATGCCAACCACAGGGTTCCCCTCGGGATCAAAGTACTTTGATCCAACCCCTCCGCTGCT
ATAGTGCAGTCGGCTTCTGACGTTCAGTGCAGCCGTCATCTGAAAACGACATGTCGCACAAGTCCTAAGT
TACGCGACAGGCTGCCGCCCTGCCCTTTTCCTGGCGTTTTCTTGTCGCGTGTTTTAGTCGCATAAAGTAG
AATACTTGCGACTAGAACCGGAGACATTACGCCATGAACAAGAGCGCCGCCGCTGGCCTGCTGGGCTATG
CCCGCGTCAGCACCGACGACCAGGACTTGACCAACCAACGGGCCGAACTGCACGCGGCCGGCTGCACCAA
GCTGTTTTCCGAGAAGATCACCGGCACCAGGCGCGACCGCCCGGAGCTGGCCAGGATGCTTGACCACCTA
CGCCCTGGCGACGTTGTGACAGTGACCAGGCTAGACCGCCTGGCCCGCAGCACCCGCGACCTACTGGACA
TTGCCGAGCGCATCCAGGAGGCCGGCGCGGGCCTGCGTAGCCTGGCAGAGCCGTGGGCCGACACCACCAC
GCCGGCCGGCCGCATGGTGTTGACCGTGTTCGCCGGCATTGCCGAGTTCGAGCGTTCCCTAATCATCGAC
CGCACCCGGAGCGGGCGCGAGGCCGCCAAGGCCCGAGGCGTGAAGTTTGGCCCCCGCCCTACCCTCACCC
CGGCACAGATCGCGCACGCCCGCGAGCTGATCGACCAGGAAGGCCGCACCGTGAAAGAGGCGGCTGCACT
GCTTGGCGTGCATCGCTCGACCCTGTACCGCGCACTTGAGCGCAGCGAGGAAGTGACGCCCACCGAGGCC
AGGCGGCGCGGTGCCTTCCGTGAGGACGCATTGACCGAGGCCGACGCCCTGGCGGCCGCCGAGAATGAAC
GCCAAGAGGAACAAGCATGAAACCGCACCAGGACGGCCAGGACGAACCGTTTTTCATTACCGAAGAGATC
GAGGCGGAGATGATCGCGGCCGGGTACGTGTTCGAGCCGCCCGCGCACCTCTCAACCGTGCGGCTGCATG
AAATCCTGGCCGGTTTGTCTGATGCCAAGCTGGCGGCCTGGCCGGCCAGCTTGGCCGCTGAAGAAACCGA
GCGCCGCCGTCTAAAAAGGTGATGTGTATTTGAGTAAAACAGCTTGCGTCATGCGGTCGCTGCGTATATG
ATGCGATGAGTAAATAAACAAATACGCAAGGGGAACGCATGAAGGTTATCGCTGTACTTAACCAGAAAGG
CGGGTCAGGCAAGACGACCATCGCAACCCATCTAGCCCGCGCCCTGCAACTCGCCGGGGCCGATGTTCTG
TTAGTCGATTCCGATCCCCAGGGCAGTGCCCGCGATTGGGCGGCCGTGCGGGAAGATCAACCGCTAACCG
TTGTCGGCATCGACCGCCCGACGATTGACCGCGACGTGAAGGCCATCGGCCGGCGCGACTTCGTAGTGAT
CGACGGAGCGCCCCAGGCGGCGGACTTGGCTGTGTCCGCGATCAAGGCAGCCGACTTCGTGCTGATTCCG
GTGCAGCCAAGCCCTTACGACATATGGGCCACCGCCGACCTGGTGGAGCTGGTTAAGCAGCGCATTGAGG
TCACGGATGGAAGGCTACAAGCGGCCTTTGTCGTGTCGCGGGCGATCAAAGGCACGCGCATCGGCGGTGA
GGTTGCCGAGGCGCTGGCCGGGTACGAGCTGCCCATTCTTGAGTCCCGTATCACGCAGCGCGTGAGCTAC
CCAGGCACTGCCGCCGCCGGCACAACCGTTCTTGAATCAGAACCCGAGGGCGACGCTGCCCGCGAGGTCC
AGGCGCTGGCCGCTGAAATTAAATCAAAACTCATTTGAGTTAATGAGGTAAAGAGAAAATGAGCAAAAGC
ACAAACACGCTAAGTGCCGGCCGTCCGAGCGCACGCAGCAGCAAGGCTGCAACGTTGGCCAGCCTGGCAG
ACACGCCAGCCATGAAGCGGGTCAACTTTCAGTTGCCGGCGGAGGATCACACCAAGCTGAAGATGTACGC
GGTACGCCAAGGCAAGACCATTACCGAGCTGCTATCTGAATACATCGCGCAGCTACCAGAGTAAATGAGC
AAATGAATAAATGAGTAGATGAATTTTAGCGGCTAAAGGAGGCGGCATGGAAAATCAAGAACAACCAGGC
ACCGACGCCGTGGAATGCCCCATGTGTGGAGGAACGGGCGGTTGGCCAGGCGTAAGCGGCTGGGTTGCCT
GCCGGCCCTGCAATGGCACTGGAACCCCCAAGCCCGAGGAATCGGCGTGAGCGGTCGCAAACCATCCGGC
CCGGTACAAATCGGCGCGGCGCTGGGTGATGACCTGGTGGAGAAGTTGAAGGCCGCGCAGGCCGCCCAGC
GGCAACGCATCGAGGCAGAAGCACGCCCCGGTGAATCGTGGCAAGCGGCCGCTGATCGAATCCGCAAAGA
ATCCCGGCAACCGCCGGCAGCCGGTGCGCCGTCGATTAGGAAGCCGCCCAAGGGCGACGAGCAACCAGAT
TTTTTCGTTCCGATGCTCTATGACGTGGGCACCCGCGATAGTCGCAGCATCATGGACGTGGCCGTTTTCC
GTCTGTCGAAGCGTGACCGACGAGCTGGCGAGGTGATCCGCTACGAGCTTCCAGACGGGCACGTAGAGGT
TTCCGCAGGGCCGGCCGGCATGGCCAGTGTGTGGGATTACGACCTGGTACTGATGGCGGTTTCCCATCTA
ACCGAATCCATGAACCGATACCGGGAAGGGAAGGGAGACAAGCCCGGCCGCGTGTTCCGTCCACACGTTG
CGGACGTACTCAAGTTCTGCCGGCGAGCCGATGGCGGAAAGCAGAAAGACGACCTGGTAGAAACCTGCAT
TCGGTTAAACACCACGCACGTTGCCATGCAGCGTACGAAGAAGGCCAAGAACGGCCGCCTGGTGACGGTA
TCCGAGGGTGAAGCCTTGATTAGCCGCTACAAGATCGTAAAGAGCGAAACCGGGCGGCCGGAGTACATCG
AGATCGAGCTAGCTGATTGGATGTACCGCGAGATCACAGAAGGCAAGAACCCGGACGTGCTGACGGTTCA
CCCCGATTACTTTTTGATCGATCCCGGCATCGGCCGTTTTCTCTACCGCCTGGCACGCCGCGCCGCAGGC
AAGGCAGAAGCCAGATGGTTGTTCAAGACGATCTACGAACGCAGTGGCAGCGCCGGAGAGTTCAAGAAGT
TCTGTTTCACCGTGCGCAAGCTGATCGGGTCAAATGACCTGCCGGAGTACGATTTGAAGGAGGAGGCGGG
GCAGGCTGGCCCGATCCTAGTCATGCGCTACCGCAACCTGATCGAGGGCGAAGCATCCGCCGGTTCCTAA
TGTACGGAGCAGATGCTAGGGCAAATTGCCCTAGCAGGGGAAAAAGGTCGAAAAGGACTCTTTCCTGTGG
ATAGCACGTACATTGGGAACCCAAAGCCGTACATTGGGAACCGGAACCCGTACATTGGGAACCCAAAGCC
GTACATTGGGAACCGGTCACACATGTAAGTGACTGATATAAAAGAGAAAAAAGGCGATTTTTCCGCCTAA
AACTCTTTAAAACTTATTAAAACTCTTAAAACCCGCCTGGCCTGTGCATAACTGTCTGGCCAGCGCACAG
CCGAAGAGCTGCAAAAAGCGCCTACCCTTCGGTCGCTGCGCTCCCTACGCCCCGCCGCTTCGCGTCGGCC
TATCGCGGCCGCTGGCCGCTCAAAAATGGCTGGCCTACGGCCAGGCAATCTACCAGGGCGCGGACAAGCC
GCGCCGTCGCCACTCGACCGCCGGCGCCCACATCAAGGCACCCTGCCTCGCGCGTTTCGGTGATGACGGT
GAAAACCTCTGACACATGCAGCTCCCGGTGACGGTCACAGCTTGTCTGTAAGCGGATGCCGGGAGCAGAC
AAGCCCGTCAGGGCGCGTCAGCGGGTGTTGGCGGGTGTCGGGGCGCAGCCATGACCCAGTCACGTAGCGA
TAGCGGAGTGTATACTGGCTTAACTATGCGGCATCAGAGCAGATTGTACTGAGAGTGCACCATATGCGGT
GTGAAATACCGCACAGATGCGTAAGGAGAAAATACCGCATCAGGCGCTCTTCCGCTTCCTCGCTCACTGA
CTCGCTGCGCTCGGTCGTTCGGCTGCGGCGAGCGGTATCAGCTCACTCAAAGGCGGTAATACGGTTATCC
ACAGAATCAGGGGATAACGCAGGAAAGAACATGTGAGCAAAAGGCCAGCAAAAGGCCAGGAACCGTAAAA
AGGCCGCGTTGCTGGCGTTTTTCCATAGGCTCCGCCCCCCTGACGAGCATCACAAAAATCGACGCTCAAG
TCAGAGGTGGCGAAACCCGACAGGACTATAAAGATACCAGGCGTTTCCCCCTGGAAGCTCCCTCGTGCGC
TCTCCTGTTCCGACCCTGCCGCTTACCGGATACCTGTCCGCCTTTCTCCCTTCGGGAAGCGTGGCGCTTT
CTCATAGCTCACGCTGTAGGTATCTCAGTTCGGTGTAGGTCGTTCGCTCCAAGCTGGGCTGTGTGCACGA
ACCCCCCGTTCAGCCCGACCGCTGCGCCTTATCCGGTAACTATCGTCTTGAGTCCAACCCGGTAAGACAC
GACTTATCGCCACTGGCAGCAGCCACTGGTAACAGGATTAGCAGAGCGAGGTATGTAGGCGGTGCTACAG
AGTTCTTGAAGTGGTGGCCTAACTACGGCTACACTAGAAGGACAGTATTTGGTATCTGCGCTCTGCTGAA
GCCAGTTACCTTCGGAAAAAGAGTTGGTAGCTCTTGATCCGGCAAACAAACCACCGCTGGTAGCGGTGGT
TTTTTTGTTTGCAAGCAGCAGATTACGCGCAGAAAAAAAGGATCTCAAGAAGATCCTTTGATCTTTTCTA
CGGGGTCTGACGCTCAGTGGAACGAAAACTCACGTTAAGGGATTTTGGTCATGCATTCTAGGTGATTAGA
AAAACTCATCGAGCATCAAATGAAACTGCAATTTATTCATATCAGGATTATCAATACCATATTTTTGAAA
AAGCCGTTTCTGTAATGAAGGAGAAAACTCACCGAGGCAGTTCCATAGGATGGCAAGATCCTGGTATCGG
TCTGCGATTCCGACTCGTCCAACATCAATACAACCTATTAATTTCCCCTCGTCAAAAATAAGGTTATCAA
GTGAGAAATCACCATGAGTGACGACTGAATCCGGTGAGAATGGCAAAAGTTTATGCATTTCTTTCCAGAC
TTGTTCAACAGGCCAGCCATTACGCTCGTCATCAAAATCACTCGCATCAACCAAACCGTTATTCATTCGT
GATTGCGCCTGAGCGAGTCGAAATACGCGATCGCTGTTAAAAGGACAATTACAAACAGGAATCGAATGCA
ACCGGCGCAGGAACACTGCCAGCGCATCAACAATATTTTCACCTGAATCAGGATATTCTTCTAATACCTG
GAATGCTGTTTTCCCTGGGATCGCAGTGGTGAGTAACCATGCATCATCAGGAGTACGGATAAAATGCTTG
ATGGTCGGAAGAGGCATAAATTCCGTCAGCCAGTTTAGTCTGACCATCTCATCTGTAACATCATTGGCAA
CGCTACCTTTGCCATGTTTCAGAAACAACTCTGGCGCATCGGGCTTCCCATACAATCGGTAGATTGTCGC
ACCTGATTGCCCGACATTATCGCGAGCCCATTTATACCCATATAAATCAGCATCCATGTTGGAATTTAAT
CGCGGCCTTGAGCAAGACGTTTCCCGTTGAATATGGCTCATAACAGAACTTATTATTTCCTTCCTCTTTT
CTACAGTATTTAAAGATACCCCAAGAAGCTAATTATAACAAGACGAACTCCAATTCACTGTTCCTTGCAT
TCTAAAACCTTAAATACCAGAAAACAGCTTTTTCAAAGTTGTTTTCAAAGTTGGCGTATAACATAGTATC
GACGGAGCCGATTTTGAAACCGCGGTGATCACAGGCAGCAACGCTCTGTCATCGTTACAATCAACATGCT
ACCCTCCGCGAGATCATCCGTGTTTCAAACCCGGCAGCTTAGTTGCCGTTCTTCCGAATAGCATCGGTAA
CATGAGCAAAGTCTGCCGCCTTACAACGGCTCTCCCGCTGACGCCGTCCCGGACTGATGGGCTGCCTGTA
TCGAGTGGTGATTTTGTGCCGAGCTGCCGGTCGGGGAGCTGTTGGCTGGCTGGTGGCAGGATATATTGTG
GTGTAAACATAACGAATTCGTCTCA
